>Addgene plasmid #116388 | pHAGE-FGFR3-V172I | addgene full sequence | sequence record 252685 | Addgene NGS Result
TGGAAGGGCTAATTCACTCCCAAAGAAGACAAGATATCCTTGATCTGTGGATCTACCACACACAAGGCTA
CTTCCCTGATTAGCAGAACTACACACCAGGGCCAGGGGTCAGATATCCACTGACCTTTGGATGGTGCTAC
AAGCTAGTACCAGTTGAGCCAGATAAGGTAGAAGAGGCCAATAAAGGAGAGAACACCAGCTTGTTACACC
CTGTGAGCCTGCATGGGATGGATGACCCGGAGAGAGAAGTGTTAGAGTGGAGGTTTGACAGCCGCCTAGC
ATTTCATCACGTGGCCCGAGAGCTGCATCCGGAGTACTTCAAGAACTGCTGATATCGAGCTTGCTACAAG
GGACTTTCCGCTGGGGACTTTCCAGGGAGGCGTGGCCTGGGCGGGACTGGGGAGTGGCGAGCCCTCAGAT
CCTGCATATAAGCAGCTGCTTTTTGCCTGTACTGGGTCTCTCTGGTTAGACCAGATCTGAGCCTGGGAGC
TCTCTGGCTAACTAGGGAACCCACTGCTTAAGCCTCAATAAAGCTTGCCTTGAGTGCTTCAAGTAGTGTG
TGCCCGTCTGTTGTGTGACTCTGGTAACTAGAGATCCCTCAGACCCTTTTAGTCAGTGTGGAAAATCTCT
AGCAGTGGCGCCCGAACAGGGACTTGAAAGCGAAAGGGAAACCAGAGGAGCTCTCTCGACGCAGGACTCG
GCTTGCTGAAGCGCGCACGGCAAGAGGCGAGGGGCGGCGACTGGTGAGTACGCCAAAAATTTTGACTAGC
GGAGGCTAGAAGGAGAGAGATGGGTGCGAGAGCGTCAGTATTAAGCGGGGGAGAATTAGATCGCGATGGG
AAAAAATTCGGTTAAGGCCAGGGGGAAAGAAAAAATATAAATTAAAACATATAGTATGGGCAAGCAGGGA
GCTAGAACGATTCGCAGTTAATCCTGGCCTGTTAGAAACATCAGAAGGCTGTAGACAAATACTGGGACAG
CTACAACCATCCCTTCAGACAGGATCAGAAGAACTTAGATCATTATATAATACAGTAGCAACCCTCTATT
GTGTGCATCAAAGGATAGAGATAAAAGACACCAAGGAAGCTTTAGACAAGATAGAGGAAGAGCAAAACAA
AAGTAAGACCACCGCACAGCAAGCGGCCGGCCGCTGATCTTCAGACCTGGAGGAGGAGATATGAGGGACA
ATTGGAGAAGTGAATTATATAAATATAAAGTAGTAAAAATTGAACCATTAGGAGTAGCACCCACCAAGGC
AAAGAGAAGAGTGGTGCAGAGAGAAAAAAGAGCAGTGGGAATAGGAGCTTTGTTCCTTGGGTTCTTGGGA
GCAGCAGGAAGCACTATGGGCGCAGCGTCAATGACGCTGACGGTACAGGCCAGACAATTATTGTCTGGTA
TAGTGCAGCAGCAGAACAATTTGCTGAGGGCTATTGAGGCGCAACAGCATCTGTTGCAACTCACAGTCTG
GGGCATCAAGCAGCTCCAGGCAAGAATCCTGGCTGTGGAAAGATACCTAAAGGATCAACAGCTCCTGGGG
ATTTGGGGTTGCTCTGGAAAACTCATTTGCACCACTGCTGTGCCTTGGAATGCTAGTTGGAGTAATAAAT
CTCTGGAACAGATTTGGAATCACACGACCTGGATGGAGTGGGACAGAGAAATTAACAATTACACAAGCTT
AATACACTCCTTAATTGAAGAATCGCAAAACCAGCAAGAAAAGAATGAACAAGAATTATTGGAATTAGAT
AAATGGGCAAGTTTGTGGAATTGGTTTAACATAACAAATTGGCTGTGGTATATAAAATTATTCATAATGA
TAGTAGGAGGCTTGGTAGGTTTAAGAATAGTTTTTGCTGTACTTTCTATAGTGAATAGAGTTAGGCAGGG
ATATTCACCATTATCGTTTCAGACCCACCTCCCAACCCCGAGGGGACCCGACAGGCCCGAAGGAATAGAA
GAAGAAGGTGGAGAGAGAGACAGAGACAGATCCATTCGATTAGTGAACGGATCTCGACGGTATCGCCGAA
TTCACAAATGGCAGTATTCATCCACAATTTTAAAAGAAAAGGGGGGATTGGGGGGTACAGTGCAGGGGAA
AGAATAGTAGACATAATAGCAACAGACATACAAACTAAAGAATTACAAAAACAAATTACAAAAATTCAAA
ATTTTCGGGTTTATTACAGGGACAGCAGAGATCCAGTTTGGACTAGTCGTGAGGCTCCGGTGCCCGTCAG
TGGGCAGAGCGCACATCGCCCACAGTCCCCGAGAAGTTGGGGGGAGGGGTCGGCAATTGAACCGGTGCCT
AGAGAAGGTGGCGCGGGGTAAACTGGGAAAGTGATGTCGTGTACTGGCTCCGCCTTTTTCCCGAGGGTGG
GGGAGAACCGTATATAAGTGCAGTAGTCGCCGTGAACGTTCTTTTTCGCAACGGGTTTGCCGCCAGAACA
CAGGTAAGTGCCGTGTGTGGTTCCCGCGGGCCTGGCCTCTTTACGGGTTATGGCCCTTGCGTGCCTTGAA
TTACTTCCACCTGGCTGCAGTACGTGATTCTTGATCCCGAGCTTCGGGTTGGAAGTGGGTGGGAGAGTTC
GAGGCCTTGCGCTTAAGGAGCCCCTTCGCCTCGTGCTTGAGTTGAGGCCTGGCCTGGGCGCTGGGGCCGC
CGCGTGCGAATCTGGTGGCACCTTCGCGCCTGTCTCGCTGCTTTCGATAAGTCTCTAGCCATTTAAAATT
TTTGATGACCTGCTGCGACGCTTTTTTTCTGGCAAGATAGTCTTGTAAATGCGGGCCAAGATCTGCACAC
TGGTATTTCGGTTTTTGGGGCCGCGGGCGGCGACGGGGCCCGTGCGTCCCAGCGCACATGTTCGGCGAGG
CGGGGCCTGCGAGCGCGGCCACCGAGAATCGGACGGGGGTAGTCTCAAGCTGGCCGGCCTGCTCTGGTGC
CTGGCCTCGCGCCGCCGTGTATCGCCCCGCCCTGGGCGGCAAGGCTGGCCCGGTCGGCACCAGTTGCGTG
AGCGGAAAGATGGCCGCTTCCCGGCCCTGCTGCAGGGAGCTCAAAATGGAGGACGCGGCGCTCGGGAGAG
CGGGCGGGTGAGTCACCCACACAAAGGAAAAGGGCCTTTCCGTCCTCAGCCGTCGCTTCATGTGACTCCA
CGGAGTACCGGGCGCCGTCCAGGCACCTCGATTAGTTCTCGAGCTTTTGGAGTACGTCGTCTTTAGGTTG
GGGGGAGGGGTTTTATGCGATGGAGTTTCCCCACACTGAGTGGGTGGAGACTGAAGTTAGGCCAGCTTGG
CACTTGATGTAATTCTCCTTGGAATTTGCCCTTTTTGAGTTTGGATCTTGGTTCATTCTCAAGCCTCAGA
CAGTGGTTCAAAGTTTTTTTCTTCCATTTCAGGTGTCGTGAAGCGGCCCTGCAGATATCAACAAGTTTGT
ACAAAAAAGCAGAAGGGCCGTCAAGGCCCACCATGGGCGCCCCTGCCTGCGCCCTCGCGCTCTGCGTGGC
CGTGGCCATCGTGGCCGGCGCCTCCTCGGAGTCCTTGGGGACGGAGCAGCGCGTCGTGGGGCGAGCGGCA
GAAGTCCCGGGCCCAGAGCCCGGCCAGCAGGAGCAGTTGGTCTTCGGCAGCGGGGATGCTGTGGAGCTGA
GCTGTCCCCCGCCCGGGGGTGGTCCCATGGGGCCCACTGTCTGGGTCAAGGATGGCACAGGGCTGGTGCC
CTCGGAGCGTGTCCTGGTGGGGCCCCAGCGGCTGCAGGTGCTGAATGCCTCCCACGAGGACTCCGGGGCC
TACAGCTGCCGGCAGCGGCTCACGCAGCGCGTACTGTGCCACTTCAGTGTGCGGGTGACAGACGCTCCAT
CCTCGGGAGATGACGAAGACGGGGAGGACGAGGCTGAGGACACAGGTGTGGACACAGGGGCCCCTTACTG
GACACGGCCCGAGCGGATGGACAAGAAGCTGCTGGCCGTGCCGGCCGCCAACACCATCCGCTTCCGCTGC
CCAGCCGCTGGCAACCCCACTCCCTCCATCTCCTGGCTGAAGAACGGCAGGGAGTTCCGCGGCGAGCACC
GCATTGGAGGCATCAAGCTGCGGCATCAGCAGTGGAGCCTGGTCATGGAAAGCGTGGTGCCCTCGGACCG
CGGCAACTACACCTGCGTCGTGGAGAACAAGTTTGGCAGCATCCGGCAGACGTACACGCTGGACGTGCTG
GAGCGCTCCCCGCACCGGCCCATCCTGCAGGCGGGGCTGCCGGCCAACCAGACGGCGGTGCTGGGCAGCG
ACGTGGAGTTCCACTGCAAGGTGTACAGTGACGCACAGCCCCACATCCAGTGGCTCAAGCACGTGGAGGT
GAACGGCAGCAAGGTGGGCCCGGACGGCACACCCTACGTTACCGTGCTCAAGACGGCGGGCGCTAACACC
ACCGACAAGGAGCTAGAGGTTCTCTCCTTGCACAACGTCACCTTTGAGGACGCCGGGGAGTACACCTGCC
TGGCGGGCAATTCTATTGGGTTTTCTCATCACTCTGCGTGGCTGGTGGTGCTGCCAGCCGAGGAGGAGCT
GGTGGAGGCTGACGAGGCGGGCAGTGTGTATGCAGGCATCCTCAGCTACGGGGTGGGCTTCTTCCTGTTC
ATCCTGGTGGTGGCGGCTGTGACGCTCTGCCGCCTGCGCAGCCCCCCCAAGAAAGGCCTGGGCTCCCCCA
CCGTGCACAAGATCTCCCGCTTCCCGCTCAAGCGACAGGTGTCCCTGGAGTCCAACGCGTCCATGAGCTC
CAACACACCACTGGTGCGCATCGCAAGGCTGTCCTCAGGGGAGGGCCCCACGCTGGCCAATGTCTCCGAG
CTCGAGCTGCCTGCCGACCCCAAATGGGAGCTGTCTCGGGCCCGGCTGACCCTGGGCAAGCCCCTTGGGG
AGGGCTGCTTCGGCCAGGTGGTCATGGCGGAGGCCATCGGCATTGACAAGGACCGGGCCGCCAAGCCTGT
CACCGTAGCCGTGAAGATGCTGAAAGACGATGCCACTGACAAGGACCTGTCGGACCTGGTGTCTGAGATG
GAGATGATGAAGATGATCGGGAAACACAAAAACATCATCAACCTGCTGGGCGCCTGCACGCAGGGCGGGC
CCCTGTACGTGCTGGTGGAGTACGCGGCCAAGGGTAACCTGCGGGAGTTTCTGCGGGCGCGGCGGCCCCC
GGGCCTGGACTACTCCTTCGACACCTGCAAGCCGCCCGAGGAGCAGCTCACCTTCAAGGACCTGGTGTCC
TGTGCCTACCAGGTGGCCCGGGGCATGGAGTACTTGGCCTCCCAGAAGTGCATCCACAGGGACCTGGCTG
CCCGCAATGTGCTGGTGACCGAGGACAACGTGATGAAGATCGCAGACTTCGGGCTGGCCCGGGACGTGCA
CAACCTCGACTACTACAAGAAGACAACCAACGGCCGGCTGCCCGTGAAGTGGATGGCGCCTGAGGCCTTG
TTTGACCGAGTCTACACTCACCAGAGTGACGTCTGGTCCTTTGGGGTCCTGCTCTGGGAGATCTTCACGC
TGGGGGGCTCCCCGTACCCCGGCATCCCTGTGGAGGAGCTCTTCAAGCTGCTGAAGGAGGGCCACCGCAT
GGACAAGCCCGCCAACTGCACACACGACCTGTACATGATCATGCGGGAGTGCTGGCATGCCGCGCCCTCC
CAGAGGCCCACCTTCAAGCAGCTGGTGGAGGACCTGGACCGTGTCCTTACCGTGACGTCCACCGACGAGT
ACCTGGACCTGTCGGCGCCTTTCGAGCAGTACTCCCCGGGTGGCCAGGACACCCCCAGCTCCAGCTCCTC
AGGGGACGACTCCGTGTTTGCCCACGACCTGCTGCCCCCGGCCCCACCCAGCAGTGGGGGCTCGCGGACG
TAGGGCCTCATGGGCCCAGCTTTCTTGTACAAAGTGGTGATATCCAATTAACCCTCACTAAAGGGTTTGT
GTTTGTATAAGTTGTTAACCCTATAGTGAGTCGTATTACCACCCAACTTTTCTATACAAAGTGGTTGATA
TCCAGCACAGTGGCGGCCGCTCGAGTCTAGAGGGCCCGCGGTTCGAAGGTAAGCCTATCCCTAACCCTCT
CCTCGGTCTCGATTCTACGCGTACCGGTTAGTAATGAGATCCCTCCCCCCCCCCTAACGTTACTGGCCGA
AGCCGCTTGGAATAAGGCCGGTGTGCGTTTGTCTATATGTTATTTTCCACCATATTGCCGTCTTTTGGCA
ATGTGAGGGCCCGGAAACCTGGCCCTGTCTTCTTGACGAGCATTCCTAGGGGTCTTTCCCCTCTCGCCAA
AGGAATGCAAGGTCTGTTGAATGTCGTGAAGGAAGCAGTTCCTCTGGAAGCTTCTTGAAGACAAACAACG
TCTGTAGCGACCCTTTGCAGGCAGCGGAACCCCCCACCTGGCGACAGGTGCCTCTGCGGCCAAAAGCCAC
GTGTATAAGATACACCTGCAAAGGCGGCACAACCCCAGTGCCACGTTGTGAGTTGGATAGTTGTGGAAAG
AGTCAAATGGCTCTCCTCAAGCGTATTCAACAAGGGGCTGAAGGATGCCCAGAAGGTACCCCATTGTATG
GGATCTGATCTGGGGCCTCGGTGCACATGCTTTACATGTGTTTAGTCGAGGTTAAAAAAACGTCTAGGCC
CCCCGAACCACGGGGACGTGGTTTTCCTTTGAAAAACACGATGATAATATGGCCACACATATGACCGAGT
ACAAGCCCACGGTGCGCCTCGCCACCCGCGACGACGTCCCCAGGGCCGTACGCACCCTCGCCGCCGCGTT
CGCCGACTACCCCGCCACGCGCCACACCGTCGATCCGGACCGCCACATCGAGCGGGTCACCGAGCTGCAA
GAACTCTTCCTCACGCGCGTCGGGCTCGACATCGGCAAGGTGTGGGTCGCGGACGACGGCGCCGCGGTGG
CGGTCTGGACCACGCCGGAGAGCGTCGAAGCGGGGGCGGTGTTCGCCGAGATCGGCCCGCGCATGGCCGA
GTTGAGCGGTTCCCGGCTGGCCGCGCAGCAACAGATGGAAGGCCTCCTGGCGCCGCACCGGCCCAAGGAG
CCCGCGTGGTTCCTGGCCACCGTCGGCGTCTCGCCCGACCACCAGGGCAAGGGTCTGGGCAGCGCCGTCG
TGCTCCCCGGAGTGGAGGCGGCCGAGCGCGCCGGGGTGCCCGCCTTCCTGGAGACCTCCGCGCCCCGCAA
CCTCCCCTTCTACGAGCGGCTCGGCTTCACCGTCACCGCCGACGTCGAGGTGCCCGAAGGACCGCGCACC
TGGTGCATGACCCGCAAGCCCGGTGCCTAAATCGATAGATCCTAATCAACCTCTGGATTACAAAATTTGT
GAAAGATTGACTGGTATTCTTAACTATGTTGCTCCTTTTACGCTATGTGGATACGCTGCTTTAATGCCTT
TGTATCATGCTATTGCTTCCCGTATGGCTTTCATTTTCTCCTCCTTGTATAAATCCTGGTTGCTGTCTCT
TTATGAGGAGTTGTGGCCCGTTGTCAGGCAACGTGGCGTGGTGTGCACTGTGTTTGCTGACGCAACCCCC
ACTGGTTGGGGCATTGCCACCACCTGTCAGCTCCTTTCCGGGACTTTCGCTTTCCCCCTCCCTATTGCCA
CGGCGGAACTCATCGCCGCCTGCCTTGCCCGCTGCTGGACAGGGGCTCGGCTGTTGGGCACTGACAATTC
CGTGGTGTTGTCGGGGAAATCATCGTCCTTTCCTTGGCTGCTCGCCTGTGTTGCCACCTGGATTCTGCGC
GGGACGTCCTTCTGCTACGTCCCTTCGGCCCTCAATCCAGCGGACCTTCCTTCCCGCGGCCTGCTGCCGG
CTCTGCGGCCTCTTCCGCGTCTTCGCCTTCGCCCTCAGACGAGTCGGATCTCCCTTTGGGCCGCCTCCCC
GCCTGAGATCCTTTAAGACCAATGACTTACAAGGCAGCTGTAGATCTTAGCCACTTTTTAAAAGAAAAGG
GGGGACTGGAAGGGCTAATTCACTCCCAACGAAGACAAGATCTGCTTTTTGCTTGTACTGGGTCTCTCTG
GTTAGACCAGATCTGAGCCTGGGAGCTCTCTGGCTAACTAGGGAACCCACTGCTTAAGCCTCAATAAAGC
TTGCCTTGAGTGCTTCAAGTAGTGTGTGCCCGTCTGTTGTGTGACTCTGGTAACTAGAGATCCCTCAGAC
CCTTTTAGTCAGTGTGGAAAATCTCTAGCAGTAGTAGTTCATGTCATCTTATTATTCAGTATTTATAACT
TGCAAAGAAATGAATATCAGAGAGTGAGAGGCCCGGGTTAATTAAGGAAAGGGCTAGATCATTCTTGAAG
ACGAAAGGGCCTCGTGATACGCCTATTTTTATAGGTTAATGTCATGATAATAATGGTTTCTTAGACGTCA
GGTGGCACTTTTCGGGGAAATGTGCGCGGAACCCCTATTTGTTTATTTTTCTAAATACATTCAAATATGT
ATCCGCTCATGAGACAATAACCCTGATAAATGCTTCAATAATATTGAAAAAGGAAGAGTATGAGTATTCA
ACATTTCCGTGTCGCCCTTATTCCCTTTTTTGCGGCATTTTGCCTTCCTGTTTTTGCTCACCCAGAAACG
CTGGTGAAAGTAAAAGATGCTGAAGATCAGTTGGGTGCACGAGTGGGTTACATCGAACTGGATCTCAACA
GCGGTAAGATCCTTGAGAGTTTTCGCCCCGAAGAACGTTTTCCAATGATGAGCACTTTTAAAGTTCTGCT
ATGTGGCGCGGTATTATCCCGTGTTGACGCCGGGCAAGAGCAACTCGGTCGCCGCATACACTATTCTCAG
AATGACTTGGTTGAGTACTCACCAGTCACAGAAAAGCATCTTACGGATGGCATGACAGTAAGAGAATTAT
GCAGTGCTGCCATAACCATGAGTGATAACACTGCGGCCAACTTACTTCTGACAACGATCGGAGGACCGAA
GGAGCTAACCGCTTTTTTGCACAACATGGGGGATCATGTAACTCGCCTTGATCGTTGGGAACCGGAGCTG
AATGAAGCCATACCAAACGACGAGCGTGACACCACGATGCCTGTAGCAATGGCAACAACGTTGCGCAAAC
TATTAACTGGCGAACTACTTACTCTAGCTTCCCGGCAACAATTAATAGACTGGATGGAGGCGGATAAAGT
TGCAGGACCACTTCTGCGCTCGGCCCTTCCGGCTGGCTGGTTTATTGCTGATAAATCTGGAGCCGGTGAG
CGTGGGTCTCGCGGTATCATTGCAGCACTGGGGCCAGATGGTAAGCCCTCCCGTATCGTAGTTATCTACA
CGACGGGGAGTCAGGCAACTATGGATGAACGAAATAGACAGATCGCTGAGATAGGTGCCTCACTGATTAA
GCATTGGTAACTGTCAGACCAAGTTTACTCATATATACTTTAGATTGATTTAAAACTTCATTTTTAATTT
AAAAGGATCTAGGTGAAGATCCTTTTTGATAATCTCATGACCAAAATCCCTTAACGTGAGTTTTCGTTCC
ACTGAGCGTCAGACCCCGTAGAAAAGATCAAAGGATCTTCTTGAGATCCTTTTTTTCTGCGCGTAATCTG
CTGCTTGCAAACAAAAAAACCACCGCTACCAGCGGTGGTTTGTTTGCCGGATCAAGAGCTACCAACTCTT
TTTCCGAAGGTAACTGGCTTCAGCAGAGCGCAGATACCAAATACTGTTCTTCTAGTGTAGCCGTAGTTAG
GCCACCACTTCAAGAACTCTGTAGCACCGCCTACATACCTCGCTCTGCTAATCCTGTTACCAGTGGCTGC
TGCCAGTGGCGATAAGTCGTGTCTTACCGGGTTGGACTCAAGACGATAGTTACCGGATAAGGCGCAGCGG
TCGGGCTGAACGGGGGGTTCGTGCACACAGCCCAGCTTGGAGCGAACGACCTACACCGAACTGAGATACC
TACAGCGTGAGCTATGAGAAAGCGCCACGCTTCCCGAAGGGAGAAAGGCGGACAGGTATCCGGTAAGCGG
CAGGGTCGGAACAGGAGAGCGCACGAGGGAGCTTCCAGGGGGAAACGCCTGGTATCTTTATAGTCCTGTC
GGGTTTCGCCACCTCTGACTTGAGCGTCGATTTTTGTGATGCTCGTCAGGGGGGCGGAGCCTATGGAAAA
ACGCCAGCAACGCGGCCTTTTTACGGTTCCTGGCCTTTTGCTGGCCTTTTGCTCACATGTTCTTTCCTGC
GTTATCCCCTGATTCTGTGGATAACCGTATTACCGCCTTTGAGTGAGCTGATACCGCTCGCCGCAGCCGA
ACGACCGAGCGCAGCGAGTCAGTGAGCGAGGAAGCGGAAGAGCGCCCAATACGCAAACCGCCTCTCCCCG
CGCGTTGGCCGATTCATTAATGCAGCAAGCTCATGGCTGACTAATTTTTTTTATTTATGCAGAGGCCGAG
GCCGCCTCGGCCTCTGAGCTATTCCAGAAGTAGTGAGGAGGCTTTTTTGGAGGCCTAGGCTTTTGCAAAA
AGCTCCCCGTGGCACGACAGGTTTCCCGACTGGAAAGCGGGCAGTGAGCGCAACGCAATTAATGTGAGTT
AGCTCACTCATTAGGCACCCCAGGCTTTACACTTTATGCTTCCGGCTCGTATGTTGTGTGGAATTGTGAG
CGGATAACAATTTCACACAGGAAACAGCTATGACATGATTACGAATTTCACAAATAAAGCATTTTTTTCA
CTGCATTCTAGTTGTGGTTTGTCCAAACTCATCAATGTATCTTATCATGTCTGGATCAACTGGATAACTC
AAGCTAACCAAAATCATCCCAAACTTCCCACCCCATACCCTATTACCACTGCCAATTACCTGTGGTTTCA
TTTACTCTAAACCTGTGATTCCTCTGAATTATTTTCATTTTAAAGAAATTGTATTTGTTAAATATGTACT
ACAAACTTAGTAGT
Features (pLannotate 1.2.2; 30 found; start..end, strand, type, name):
    377..634     +  LTR            5' LTR (truncated): truncated 5' long terminal repeat (LTR) from HIV-1
    681..806     +  misc_feature   HIV-1 Ψ: packaging signal of human immunodeficiency virus type 1
    790..1128    +  CDS            HIV-1 gag (fragment): gag protein from human immunodeficiency virus 1; gag
   1303..1536    +  misc_feature   RRE: The Rev response element (RRE) of HIV-1 allows for Rev-dependent mRNA export from the nucleus to the cytoplasm.
   1913..2013    +  CDS            Rev (fragment): human immunodeficiency virus 1 (HIV-1) Rev protein; rev; enhances nuclear export of unspliced and incompletely spliced viral mRNAs
   2058..2175    +  misc_feature   cPPT/CTS: central polypurine tract and central termination sequence of HIV-1
   2223..3401    +  promoter       EF-1α promoter: strong constitutive promoter for human elongation factor EF-1α
   3422..3442    +  protein_bind   attB1: mutant version of attB; core recombination site for the Gateway® BP reaction BP Clonase™
   3463..5880    +  CDS            FGFR3: FGFR3_HUMAN - Also known as JTK4. Experimental evidence at protein level: Swiss-Prot protein existence level 1. Tyrosine-protein kinase that acts as cell-surface receptor for fibroblast growth factors and plays an essential role in the regulation of cell proliferation, differentiation and apoptosis. Plays an essential role in the regulation of chondrocyte differentiation, proliferation and apoptosis, and is required for normal skeleton development. Regulates both osteogenesis and postnatal bone mineralization by osteoblasts. Promotes apoptosis in chondrocytes, but can also promote cancer cell
   5897..5917    -  protein_bind   attB2: mutant version of attB; core recombination site for the Gateway® BP reaction BP Clonase™
   5926..5944    +  promoter       T3 promoter: promoter for bacteriophage T3 RNA polymerase
   5970..5988    -  promoter       T7 promoter: promoter for bacteriophage T7 RNA polymerase
   5994..6012    -  protein_bind   attB4 (fragment): mutant version of attB; core recombination site for the Gateway® BP reaction BP Clonase™
   6068..6109    +  CDS            V5 tag: epitope tag from simian virus 5
   6235..6697    +  misc_feature   IRES: internal ribosome entry site (IRES) of the encephalomyocarditis virus (EMCV)
   6711..7308    +  CDS            PuroR (fragment): puromycin N-acetyltransferase; pac from Streptomyces; confers resistance to puromycin
   7324..7912    +  misc_feature   WPRE: woodchuck hepatitis virus posttranscriptional regulatory element
   7920..7985    +  CDS            nef (fragment): NEF_HV1Z2 - Experimental evidence at protein level: Swiss-Prot protein existence level 1. Extracellular Nef protein targets CD4(+) T-lymphocytes for apoptosis by interacting with CXCR4 surface receptors. From Human immunodeficiency virus type 1 group M subtype D (isolate Z2/CDC-Z34) (HIV-1).
   7987..8220    +  LTR            3' LTR (ΔU3): self-inactivating 3' long terminal repeat (LTR) from HIV-1
   8425..8529    +  promoter       AmpR promoter: bla
   8530..9390    +  CDS            AmpR: β-lactamase; bla; confers resistance to ampicillin, carbenicillin, and related antibiotics
   9561..10149   +  rep_origin     ori: high-copy-number ColE1/pMB1/pBR322/pUC origin of replication
  10332..10386   +  CDS            lacI (fragment): lac repressor; lacI; The lac repressor binds to the lac operator to inhibit transcription in E. coli. This inhibition can be relieved by adding lactose or isopropyl-β-D-thiogalactopyranoside (IPTG).
  10392..10485   +  rep_origin     SV40 ori (fragment): SV40 origin of replication
  10510..10547   +  CDS            lacI (fragment): lac repressor; lacI; The lac repressor binds to the lac operator to inhibit transcription in E. coli. This inhibition can be relieved by adding lactose or isopropyl-β-D-thiogalactopyranoside (IPTG).
  10560..10581   +  protein_bind   CAP binding site: CAP binding activates transcription in the presence of cAMP. E. coli catabolite activator protein
  10596..10626   +  promoter       lac promoter: promoter for the E. coli lac operon
  10630..10652   +  protein_bind   lac operator (fragment): The lac repressor binds to the lac operator to inhibit transcription in E. coli. This inhibition can be relieved by adding lactose or isopropyl-β-D-thiogalactopyranoside (IPTG). lac repressor encoded by lacI
  10684..10767   +  polyA_signal   SV40 poly(A) signal (fragment): SV40 polyadenylation signal
  10934..329     +  CDS            nef (fragment) (across the origin): NEF_HV1BR - Experimental evidence at protein level: Swiss-Prot protein existence level 1. Extracellular Nef protein targets CD4(+) T-lymphocytes for apoptosis by interacting with CXCR4 surface receptors (PubMed:14990729). From Human immunodeficiency virus type 1 group M subtype B (isolate BRU/LAI) (HIV-1).
