[The description below was written by a language model from this plasmid's Addgene catalogue record and pLannotate feature annotations shown in this document.]
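Description:
pHAGE-FGFR3-V172I is an HIV-1-based lentiviral expression plasmid (about 10.9 kb) built on the pHAGE backbone to deliver a point-mutant human FGFR3, the fibroblast growth factor receptor tyrosine kinase, into mammalian cells. In bacteria it is maintained through a high-copy ColE1/pUC-type origin and selected with ampicillin via the β-lactamase gene. The viral portion carries a truncated 5' LTR, the Ψ packaging signal with an adjoining gag fragment, the Rev response element for Rev-dependent nuclear export of the genomic RNA, the cPPT/CTS element, and a ΔU3 self-inactivating 3' LTR, so that the integrated provirus lacks LTR promoter activity and expression depends on the internal promoter. Packaging functions are not encoded on the plasmid and must be supplied in trans.

The payload is driven by the strong constitutive human EF-1α promoter. The FGFR3 open reading frame carrying the V172I substitution sits between attB1 and attB2 sites, consistent with its insertion by Gateway recombination. Downstream lie short T3 and T7 promoter sequences, an attB4 fragment and a V5 epitope tag; the record does not state whether the V5 tag is translated in frame with FGFR3. An EMCV IRES then directs translation of puromycin N-acetyltransferase from the same transcript, allowing puromycin selection of transduced cells, and a WPRE enhances transcript expression. Small lac, SV40 and nef fragments are backbone remnants. The construct belongs to a collection made for systematic functional annotation of somatic cancer mutations and is suited to stable expression of this FGFR3 variant for comparison with other alleles in cell-based assays.
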