Addgene plasmid #116388: pHAGE-FGFR3-V172I
Purpose: Lentiviral expression of FGFR3 V172I
Depositing lab: Gordon Mills & Kenneth Scott. Depositing organization: Baylor College of Medicine. Publication: Systematic Functional Annotation of Somatic Mutations in Cancer. Ng PK, Li J, Jeong KJ, Shao S, Chen H, Tsang YH, Sengupta S, Wang Z, Bhavana VH, Tran R, Soewito S, Minussi DC, Moreno D, Kong K, Dogruluk T, Lu H, Gao J, Tokheim C, Zhou DC, Johnson AM, Zeng J, Ip CKM, Ju Z, Wester M, Yu S, Li Y, Vellano CP, Schultz N, Karchin R, Ding L, Lu Y, Cheung LWT, Chen K, Shaw KR, Meric-Bernstam F, Scott KL, Yi S, Sahni N, Liang H, Mills GB. Cancer Cell. 2018 Mar 12;33(3):450-462.e10. doi: 10.1016/j.ccell.2018.01.021. PubMed 29533785.
Backbone
  Vector backbone: pHAGE
  Vector type: Lentiviral
Growth in bacteria
  Bacterial resistance: Ampicillin, 100 μg/mL
  Growth temperature: 37°C
  Growth strain: Stbl3
  Copy number: High Copy
Gene/Insert
  Gene/Insert name: FGFR3
  Species: H. sapiens (human)
  Mutation: V172I
  Entrez Gene: FGFR3 (a.k.a. ACH, CD333, CEK2, HSFGFR3EX, JTK4)
  Cloning method: Gateway Cloning
Terms and licenses: Academic/Nonprofit Terms; Industry Terms: Not Available to Industry
How to cite: pHAGE-FGFR3-V172I was a gift from Gordon Mills & Kenneth Scott (Addgene plasmid # 116388 ; http://n2t.net/addgene:116388 ; RRID:Addgene_116388)
