>Addgene plasmid #116388 | pHAGE-FGFR3-V172I | depositor partial sequence | sequence record 219262 | insert
ATGGGCGCCCCTGCCTGCGCCCTCGCGCTCTGCGTGGCCGTGGCCATCGTGGCCGGCGCCTCCTCGGAGT
CCTTGGGGACGGAGCAGCGCGTCGTGGGGCGAGCGGCAGAAGTCCCGGGCCCAGAGCCCGGCCAGCAGGA
GCAGTTGGTCTTCGGCAGCGGGGATGCTGTGGAGCTGAGCTGTCCCCCGCCCGGGGGTGGTCCCATGGGG
CCCACTGTCTGGGTCAAGGATGGCACAGGGCTGGTGCCCTCGGAGCGTGTCCTGGTGGGGCCCCAGCGGC
TGCAGGTGCTGAATGCCTCCCACGAGGACTCCGGGGCCTACAGCTGCCGGCAGCGGCTCACGCAGCGCGT
ACTGTGCCACTTCAGTGTGCGGGTGACAGACGCTCCATCCTCGGGAGATGACGAAGACGGGGAGGACGAG
GCTGAGGACACAGGTGTGGACACAGGGGCCCCTTACTGGACACGGCCCGAGCGGATGGACAAGAAGCTGC
TGGCCGTGCCGGCCGCCAACACCATCCGCTTCCGCTGCCCAGCCGCTGGCAACCCCACTCCCTCCATCTC
CTGGCTGAAGAACGGCAGGGAGTTCCGCGGCGAGCACCGCATTGGAGGCATCAAGCTGCGGCATCAGCAG
TGGAGCCTGGTCATGGAAAGCGTGGTGCCCTCGGACCGCGGCAACTACACCTGCGTCGTGGAGAACAAGT
TTGGCAGCATCCGGCAGACGTACACGCTGGACGTGCTGGAGCGCTCCCCGCACCGGCCCATCCTGCAGGC
GGGGCTGCCGGCCAACCAGACGGCGGTGCTGGGCAGCGACGTGGAGTTCCACTGCAAGGTGTACAGTGAC
GCACAGCCCCACATCCAGTGGCTCAAGCACGTGGAGGTGAACGGCAGCAAGGTGGGCCCGGACGGCACAC
CCTACGTTACCGTGCTCAAGACGGCGGGCGCTAACACCACCGACAAGGAGCTAGAGGTTCTCTCCTTGCA
CAACGTCACCTTTGAGGACGCCGGGGAGTACACCTGCCTGGCGGGCAATTCTATTGGGTTTTCTCATCAC
TCTGCGTGGCTGGTGGTGCTGCCAGCCGAGGAGGAGCTGGTGGAGGCTGACGAGGCGGGCAGTGTGTATG
CAGGCATCCTCAGCTACGGGGTGGGCTTCTTCCTGTTCATCCTGGTGGTGGCGGCTGTGACGCTCTGCCG
CCTGCGCAGCCCCCCCAAGAAAGGCCTGGGCTCCCCCACCGTGCACAAGATCTCCCGCTTCCCGCTCAAG
CGACAGGTGTCCCTGGAGTCCAACGCGTCCATGAGCTCCAACACACCACTGGTGCGCATCGCAAGGCTGT
CCTCAGGGGAGGGCCCCACGCTGGCCAATGTCTCCGAGCTCGAGCTGCCTGCCGACCCCAAATGGGAGCT
GTCTCGGGCCCGGCTGACCCTGGGCAAGCCCCTTGGGGAGGGCTGCTTCGGCCAGGTGGTCATGGCGGAG
GCCATCGGCATTGACAAGGACCGGGCCGCCAAGCCTGTCACCGTAGCCGTGAAGATGCTGAAAGACGATG
CCACTGACAAGGACCTGTCGGACCTGGTGTCTGAGATGGAGATGATGAAGATGATCGGGAAACACAAAAA
CATCATCAACCTGCTGGGCGCCTGCACGCAGGGCGGGCCCCTGTACGTGCTGGTGGAGTACGCGGCCAAG
GGTAACCTGCGGGAGTTTCTGCGGGCGCGGCGGCCCCCGGGCCTGGACTACTCCTTCGACACCTGCAAGC
CGCCCGAGGAGCAGCTCACCTTCAAGGACCTGGTGTCCTGTGCCTACCAGGTGGCCCGGGGCATGGAGTA
CTTGGCCTCCCAGAAGTGCATCCACAGGGACCTGGCTGCCCGCAATGTGCTGGTGACCGAGGACAACGTG
ATGAAGATCGCAGACTTCGGGCTGGCCCGGGACGTGCACAACCTCGACTACTACAAGAAGACAACCAACG
GCCGGCTGCCCGTGAAGTGGATGGCGCCTGAGGCCTTGTTTGACCGAGTCTACACTCACCAGAGTGACGT
CTGGTCCTTTGGGGTCCTGCTCTGGGAGATCTTCACGCTGGGGGGCTCCCCGTACCCCGGCATCCCTGTG
GAGGAGCTCTTCAAGCTGCTGAAGGAGGGCCACCGCATGGACAAGCCCGCCAACTGCACACACGACCTGT
ACATGATCATGCGGGAGTGCTGGCATGCCGCGCCCTCCCAGAGGCCCACCTTCAAGCAGCTGGTGGAGGA
CCTGGACCGTGTCCTTACCGTGACGTCCACCGACGAGTACCTGGACCTGTCGGCGCCTTTCGAGCAGTAC
TCCCCGGGTGGCCAGGACACCCCCAGCTCCAGCTCCTCAGGGGACGACTCCGTGTTTGCCCACGACCTGC
TGCCCCCGGCCCCACCCAGCAGTGGGGGCTCGCGGACGTAG
